>Addgene plasmid #53058 | pSP64-hERG1a S631A | depositor full sequence | sequence record 82528 | pSP64-hERG1a S631A sequence 6497 bps
GAATACAAGCTTCTCAGGATGCCGGTGCGGAGGGGCCACGTCGCGCCGCAGAACACCTTCCTGGACACCA
TCATCCGCAAGTTTGAGGGCCAGAGCCGTAAGTTCATCATCGCCAACGCTCGGGTGGAGAACTGCGCCGT
CATCTACTGCAACGACGGCTTCTGCGAGCTGTGCGGCTACTCGCGGGCCGAGGTGATGCAGCGACCCTGC
ACCTGCGACTTCCTGCACGGGCCGCGCACGCAGCGCCGCGCTGCCGCGCAGATCGCGCAGGCACTGCTGG
GCGCCGAGGAGCGCAAAGTGGAAATCGCCTTCTACCGGAAAGATGGGAGCTGCTTCCTATGTCTGGTGGA
TGTGGTGCCCGTGAAGAACGAGGATGGGGCTGTCATCATGTTCATCCTCAATTTCGAGGTGGTGATGGAG
AAGGACATGGTGGGGTCCCCGGCTCATGACACCAACCACCGGGGCCCCCCCACCAGCTGGCTGGCCCCAG
GCCGCGCCAAGACCTTCCGCCTGAAGCTGCCCGCGCTGCTGGCGCTGACGGCCCGGGAGTCGTCGGTGCG
GTCGGGCGGCGCGGGCGGCGCGGGCGCCCCGGGGGCCGTGGTGGTGGACGTGGACCTGACGCCCGCGGCA
CCCAGCAGCGAGTCGCTGGCCCTGGACGAAGTGACAGCCATGGACAACCACGTGGCAGGGCTCGGGCCCG
CGGAGGAGCGGCGTGCGCTGGTGGGTCCCGGCTCTCCGCCCCGCAGCGCGCCCGGCCAGCTCCCATCGCC
CCGGGCGCACAGCCTCAACCCCGACGCCTCGGGCTCCAGCTGCAGCCTGGCCCGGACGCGCTCCCGAGAA
AGCTGCGCCAGCGTGCGCCGCGCCTCGTCGGCCGACGACATCGAGGCCATGCGCGCCGGGGTGCTGCCCC
CGCCACCGCGCCACGCCAGCACCGGGGCCATGCACCCACTGCGCAGCGGCTTGCTCAACTCCACCTCGGA
CTCCGACCTCGTGCGCTACCGCACCATTAGCAAGATTCCCCAAATCACCCTCAACTTTGTGGACCTCAAG
GGCGACCCCTTCTTGGCTTCGCCCACCAGTGACCGTGAGATCATAGCACCTAAGATAAAGGAGCGAACCC
ACAATGTCACTGAGAAGGTCACCCAGGTCCTGTCCCTGGGCGCCGACGTGCTGCCTGAGTACAAGCTGCA
GGCACCGCGCATCCACCGCTGGACCATCCTGCATTACAGCCCCTTCAAGGCCGTGTGGGACTGGCTCATC
CTGCTGCTGGTCATCTACACGGCTGTCTTCACACCCTACTCGGCTGCCTTCCTGCTGAAGGAGACGGAAG
AAGGCCCGCCTGCTACCGAGTGTGGCTACGCCTGCCAGCCGCTGGCTGTGGTGGACCTCATCGTGGACAT
CATGTTCATTGTGGACATCCTCATCAACTTCCGCACCACCTACGTCAATGCCAACGAGGAGGTGGTCAGC
CACCCCGGCCGCATCGCCGTCCACTACTTCAAGGGCTGGTTCCTCATCGACATGGTGGCCGCCATCCCCT
TCGACCTGCTCATCTTCGGCTCTGGCTCTGAGGAGCTGATCGGGCTGCTGAAGACTGCGCGGCTGCTGCG
GCTGGTGCGCGTGGCGCGGAAGCTGGATCGCTACTCAGAGTACGGCGCGGCCGTGCTGTTCTTGCTCATG
TGCACCTTTGCGCTCATCGCGCACTGGCTAGCCTGCATCTGGTACGCCATCGGCAACATGGAGCAGCCAC
ACATGGACTCACGCATCGGCTGGCTGCACAACCTGGGCGACCAGATAGGCAAACCCTACAACAGCAGCGG
CCTGGGCGGCCCCTCCATCAAGGACAAGTATGTGACGGCGCTCTACTTCACCTTCAGCAGCCTCACCAGT
GTGGGCTTCGGCAACGTCGCTCCCAACACCAACTCAGAGAAGATCTTCTCCATCTGCGTCATGCTCATTG
GCTCCCTCATGTATGCTAGCATCTTCGGCAACGTGTCGGCCATCATCCAGCGGCTGTACTCGGGCACAGC
CCGCTACCACACACAGATGCTGCGGGTGCGGGAGTTCATCCGCTTCCACCAGATCCCCAATCCCCTGCGC
CAGCGCCTCGAGGAGTACTTCCAGCACGCCTGGTCCTACACCAACGGCATCGACATGAACGCGGTGCTGA
AGGGCTTCCCTGAGTGCCTGCAGGCTGACATCTGCCTGCACCTGAACCGCTCACTGCTGCAGCACTGCAA
ACCCTTCCGAGGGGCCACCAAGGGCTGCCTTCGGGCCCTGGCCATGAAGTTCAAGACCACACATGCACCG
CCAGGGGACACACTGGTGCATGCTGGGGACCTGCTCACCGCCCTGTACTTCATCTCCCGGGGCTCCATCG
AGATCCTGCGGGGCGACGTCGTCGTGGCCATCCTGGGGAAGAATGACATCTTTGGGGAGCCTCTGAACCT
GTATGCAAGGCCTGGCAAGTCGAACGGGGATGTGCGGGCCCTCACCTACTGTGACCTACACAAGATCCAT
CGGGACGACCTGCTGGAGGTGCTGGACATGTACCCTGAGTTCTCCGACCACTTCTGGTCCAGCCTGGAGA
TCACCTTCAACCTGCGAGATACCAACATGATCCCGGGCTCCCCCGGCAGTACGGAGTTAGAGGGTGGCTT
CAGTCGGCAACGCAAGCGCAAGTTGTCCTTCCGCAGGCGCACGGACAAGGACACGGAGCAGCCAGGGGAG
GTGTCGGCCTTGGGGCCGGGCCGGGCGGGGGCAGGGCCGAGTAGCCGGGGCCGGCCGGGGGGGCCGTGGG
GGGAGAGCCCGTCCAGTGGCCCCTCCAGCCCTGAGAGCAGTGAGGATGAGGGCCCAGGCCGCAGCTCCAG
CCCCCTCCGCCTGGTGCCCTTCTCCAGCCCCAGGCCCCCCGGAGAGCCGCCGGGTGGGGAGCCCCTGATG
GAGGACTGCGAGAAGAGCAGCGACACTTGCAACCCCCTGTCAGGCGCCTTCTCAGGAGTGTCCAACATTT
TCAGCTTCTGGGGGGACAGTCGGGGCCGCCAGTACCAGGAGCTCCCTCGATGCCCCGCCCCCACCCCCAG
CCTCCTCAACATCCCCCTCTCCAGCCCGGGTCGGCGGCCCCGGGGCGACGTGGAGAGCAGGCTGGATGCC
CTCCAGCGCCAGCTCAACAGGCTGGAGACCCGGCTGAGTGCAGACATGGCCACTGTCCTGCAGCTGCTAC
AGAGGCAGATGACGCTGGTCCCGCCCGCCTACAGTGCTGTGACCACCCCGGGGCCTGGCCCCACTTCCAC
ATCCCCGCTGTTGCCCGTCAGCCCCCTCCCCACCCTCACCTTGGACTCGCTTTCTCAGGTTTCCCAGTTC
ATGGCGTGTGAGGAGCTGCCCCCGGGGGCCCCAGAGCTTCCCCAAGAAGGCCCCACACGACGCCTCTCCC
TACCGGGCCAGCTGGGGGCCCTCACCTCCCAGCCCCTGCACAGACACGGCTCGGACCCGGGCAGTTAGTG
GGGCTGCCCAGTGTGGACACGTGGCTCACCCGGATCCCCGGGCGAGCTCGAATTCGTAATCATGGTCATA
GCTGTTTCCTGTGTGAAATTGTTATCCGCTCACAATTCCACACAACATACGAGCCGGAAGCATAAAGTGT
AAAGCCTGGGGTGCCTAATGAGTGAGCTAACTCACATTAATTGCGTTGCGCTCACTGCCCGCTTTCCAGT
CGGGAAACCTGTCGTGCCAGCTGCATTAATGAATCGGCCAACGCGCGGGGAGAGGCGGTTTGCGTATTGG
GCGCTCTTCCGCTTCCTCGCTCACTGACTCGCTGCGCTCGGTCGTTCGGCTGCGGCGAGCGGTATCAGCT
CACTCAAAGGCGGTAATACGGTTATCCACAGAATCAGGGGATAACGCAGGAAAGAACATGTGAGCAAAAG
GCCAGCAAAAGGCCAGGAACCGTAAAAAGGCCGCGTTGCTGGCGTTTTTCCATAGGCTCCGCCCCCCTGA
CGAGCATCACAAAAATCGACGCTCAAGTCAGAGGTGGCGAAACCCGACAGGACTATAAAGATACCAGGCG
TTTCCCCCTGGAAGCTCCCTCGTGCGCTCTCCTGTTCCGACCCTGCCGCTTACCGGATACCTGTCCGCCT
TTCTCCCTTCGGGAAGCGTGGCGCTTTCTCATAGCTCACGCTGTAGGTATCTCAGTTCGGTGTAGGTCGT
TCGCTCCAAGCTGGGCTGTGTGCACGAACCCCCCGTTCAGCCCGACCGCTGCGCCTTATCCGGTAACTAT
CGTCTTGAGTCCAACCCGGTAAGACACGACTTATCGCCACTGGCAGCAGCCACTGGTAACAGGATTAGCA
GAGCGAGGTATGTAGGCGGTGCTACAGAGTTCTTGAAGTGGTGGCCTAACTACGGCTACACTAGAAGGAC
AGTATTTGGTATCTGCGCTCTGCTGAAGCCAGTTACCTTCGGAAAAAGAGTTGGTAGCTCTTGATCCGGC
AAACAAACCACCGCTGGTAGCGGTGGTTTTTTTGTTTGCAAGCAGCAGATTACGCGCAGAAAAAAAGGAT
CTCAAGAAGATCCTTTGATCTTTTCTACGGGGTCTGACGCTCAGTGGAACGAAAACTCACGTTAAGGGAT
TTTGGTCATGAGATTATCAAAAAGGATCTTCACCTAGATCCTTTTAAATTAAAAATGAAGTTTTAAATCA
ATCTAAAGTATATATGAGTAAACTTGGTCTGACAGTTACCAATGCTTAATCAGTGAGGCACCTATCTCAG
CGATCTGTCTATTTCGTTCATCCATAGTTGCCTGACTCCCCGTCGTGTAGATAACTACGATACGGGAGGG
CTTACCATCTGGCCCCAGTGCTGCAATGATACCGCGAGACCCACGCTCACCGGCTCCAGATTTATCAGCA
ATAAACCAGCCAGCCGGAAGGGCCGAGCGCAGAAGTGGTCCTGCAACTTTATCCGCCTCCATCCAGTCTA
TTAATTGTTGCCGGGAAGCTAGAGTAAGTAGTTCGCCAGTTAATAGTTTGCGCAACGTTGTTGCCATTGC
TACAGGCATCGTGGTGTCACGCTCGTCGTTTGGTATGGCTTCATTCAGCTCCGGTTCCCAACGATCAAGG
CGAGTTACATGATCCCCCATGTTGTGCAAAAAAGCGGTTAGCTCCTTCGGTCCTCCGATCGTTGTCAGAA
GTAAGTTGGCCGCAGTGTTATCACTCATGGTTATGGCAGCACTGCATAATTCTCTTACTGTCATGCCATC
CGTAAGATGCTTTTCTGTGACTGGTGAGTACTCAACCAAGTCATTCTGAGAATAGTGTATGCGGCGACCG
AGTTGCTCTTGCCCGGCGTCAATACGGGATAATACCGCGCCACATAGCAGAACTTTAAAAGTGCTCATCA
TTGGAAAACGTTCTTCGGGGCGAAAACTCTCAAGGATCTTACCGCTGTTGAGATCCAGTTCGATGTAACC
CACTCGTGCACCCAACTGATCTTCAGCATCTTTTACTTTCACCAGCGTTTCTGGGTGAGCAAAAACAGGA
AGGCAAAATGCCGCAAAAAAGGGAATAAGGGCGACACGGAAATGTTGAATACTCATACTCTTCCTTTTTC
AATATTATTGAAGCATTTATCAGGGTTATTGTCTCATGAGCGGATACATATTTGAATGTATTTAGAAAAA
TAAACAAATAGGGGTTCCGCGCACATTTCCCCGAAAAGTGCCACCTGACGTCTAAGAAACCATTATTATC
ATGACATTAACCTATAAAAATAGGCGTATCACGAGGCCCTTTCGTCTCGCGCGTTTCGGTGATGACGGTG
AAAACCTCTGACACATGCAGCTCCCGGAGACGGTCACAGCTTGTCTGTAAGCGGATGCCGGGAGCAGACA
AGCCCGTCAGGGCGCGTCAGCGGGTGTTGGCGGGTGTCGGGGCTGGCTTAACTATGCGGCATCAGAGCAG
ATTGTACTGAGAGTGCACCATATCGACGCTCTCCCTTATGCGACTCCTGCATTAGGAAGCAGCCCAGTAG
TAGGTTGAGGCCGTTGAGCACCGCCGCCGCAAGGAATGGTGCATGCAAGGAGATGGCGCCCAACAGTCCC
CCGGCCACGGGGCCTGCCACCATACCCACGCCGAAACAAGCGCTCATGAGCCCGAAGTGGCGAGCCCGAT
CTTCCCCATCGGTGATGTCGGCGATATAGGCGCCAGCAACCGCACCTGTGGCGCCGGTGATGCCGGCCAC
GATGCGTCCGGCGTAGAGGATCTGGCTAGCGATGACCCTGCTGATTGGTTCGCTGACCATTTCCGGGGTG
CGGAACGGCGTTACCAGAAACTCAGAAGGTTCGTCCAACCAAACCGACTCTGACGGCAGTTTACGAGAGA
GATGATAGGGTCTGCTTCAGTAAGCCAGATGCTACACAATTAGGCTTGTACATATTGTCGTTAGAACGCG
GCTACAATTAATACATAACCTTATGTATCATACACATACGATTTAGGTGACACTATA
Features (pLannotate 1.2.2; 12 found; start..end, strand, type, name):
     19..3495    +  CDS            KCNH2: KCNH2_HUMAN - Also known as ERG, ERG1, HERG. Experimental evidence at protein level: Swiss-Prot protein existence level 1. [Isoform B-USO]: Has no channel activity by itself, but modulates channel characteristics by forming heterotetramers with other isoforms which are retained intracellularly and undergo ubiquitin- dependent degradation. From Homo sapiens (Human).
   3589..3605    -  protein_bind   lac operator: The lac repressor binds to the lac operator to inhibit transcription in E. coli. This inhibition can be relieved by adding lactose or isopropyl-β-D-thiogalactopyranoside (IPTG). lac repressor encoded by lacI
   3613..3643    -  promoter       lac promoter: promoter for the E. coli lac operon
   3658..3679    -  protein_bind   CAP binding site: CAP binding activates transcription in the presence of cAMP. E. coli catabolite activator protein
   3692..3784    -  CDS            lacI (fragment): lac repressor; lacI; The lac repressor binds to the lac operator to inhibit transcription in E. coli. This inhibition can be relieved by adding lactose or isopropyl-β-D-thiogalactopyranoside (IPTG).
   3967..4555    -  rep_origin     ori: high-copy-number ColE1/pMB1/pBR322/pUC origin of replication
   4726..5586    -  CDS            AmpR: β-lactamase; bla; confers resistance to ampicillin, carbenicillin, and related antibiotics
   5587..5691    -  promoter       AmpR promoter: bla
   5786..5821    +  CDS            rop (fragment): Rop protein, which maintains plasmids at low copy number; rop
   5923..5973    +  misc_feature   bom (fragment): basis of mobility region from pBR322
   5973..6252    -  CDS            TcR (fragment): tetracycline efflux protein; tet; confers resistance to tetracycline
   6481..2       +  promoter       SP6 promoter (across the origin): promoter for bacteriophage SP6 RNA polymerase
