[The description below was written by a language model from this plasmid's Addgene catalogue record and pLannotate feature annotations shown in this document.]
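Description:
pSP64-hERG1a S631A is an in vitro transcription plasmid built on the Promega pSP64 backbone and catalogued as a Xenopus oocyte expression vector. At about 6.5 kb in total, it carries a roughly 3.5 kb human KCNH2 insert (hERG1a, also known as Kv11.1) cloned between HindIII and BamHI sites, both of which are retained. The plasmid is maintained in E. coli through a high-copy ColE1/pUC-type origin and is selected with ampicillin via the β-lactamase gene and its own promoter. The feature table also picks up backbone remnants that have no evident role in the construct's use: a lac promoter/operator with CAP site, and fragments of lacI, rop, bom and the tetracycline resistance gene.

The payload is the full-length coding sequence for the pore-forming alpha subunit of the hERG potassium channel, placed immediately downstream of a bacteriophage SP6 promoter that spans the numbering origin of the circular sequence. No eukaryotic promoter is annotated, so expression in oocytes depends on synthesising RNA from the SP6 promoter with SP6 RNA polymerase and introducing that transcript into the cells, the usual approach for pSP64-based constructs. The insert carries a serine-to-alanine substitution at residue 631, in the pore region of the channel. According to the associated publication title, a pore-region mutation of this kind reduces rectification by shifting the voltage dependence of inactivation. The construct therefore suits electrophysiological studies of hERG inactivation gating and comparison with the wild-type channel. No epitope tags or reporters are recorded.
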