Addgene plasmid #53058: pSP64-hERG1a S631A
Purpose: Expresses alpha subunit of S631A hERG1a K channel in Xenopus oocytes
Depositing lab: Michael Sanguinetti. Depositing organization: University of Utah. Publication: A mutation in the pore region of HERG K+ channels expressed in Xenopus oocytes reduces rectification by shifting the voltage dependence of inactivation. Zou A, Xu QP, Sanguinetti MC. J Physiol. 1998 May 15;509 ( Pt 1):129-37. PubMed 9547387.
Backbone
  Vector backbone: pSP64
  Backbone manufacturer: Promega
  Backbone size w/o insert (bp): 3017
  Total vector size (bp): 6497
  Vector type: Xenopus Oocyte Expression
Growth in bacteria
  Bacterial resistance: Ampicillin, 100 μg/mL
  Growth temperature: 37°C
  Growth strain: XL1 Blue
  Copy number: High Copy
Gene/Insert
  Gene/Insert name: Potassium voltage-gated channel subfamily H member 2 (alt name: ERG1, HERG, LQT2, HERG1, Kv11.1, KCNH2)
  Species: H. sapiens (human)
  Insert size (bp): 3480
  Mutation: changed Serine 631 to Alanine
  Entrez Gene: KCNH2 (a.k.a. ERG-1, ERG1, H-ERG, HERG, HERG1, Kv11.1, LQT2, SQT1)
  Promoter: SP6
  Cloning method: Restriction Enzyme; 5′ cloning site HindIII (not destroyed); 3′ cloning site BamHI (not destroyed)
  Sequencing primers: 5′ SP6
Terms and licenses: Academic/Nonprofit Terms; Industry Terms: Not Available to Industry
How to cite: pSP64-hERG1a S631A was a gift from Michael Sanguinetti (Addgene plasmid # 53058 ; http://n2t.net/addgene:53058 ; RRID:Addgene_53058)
