>Addgene plasmid #53058 | pSP64-hERG1a S631A | addgene partial sequence | sequence record 85616 | SP6 5'-ATTTAGGTGACACTATAG-3'
CGGAGGGGCCACGTCGCGCCGCAGAACACCTTCCTGGACACCATCATCCGCAAGTTTGAGGGCCAGAGCC
GTAAGTTCATCATCGCCAACGCTCGGGTGGAGAACTGCGCCGTCATCTACTGCAACGACGGCTTCTGCGA
GCTGTGCGGCTACTCGCGGGCCGAGGTGATGCAGCGACCCTGCACCTGCGACTTCCTGCACGGGCCGCGC
ACGCAGCGCCGCGCTGCCGCGCAGATCGCGCAGGCACTGCTGGGCGCCGAGGAGCGCAAAGTGGAAATCG
CCTTCTACCGGAAAGATGGGAGCTGCTTCCTATGTCTGGTGGATGTGGTGCCCGTGAAGAACGAGGATGG
GGCTGTCATCATGTTCATCCTCAATTTCGAGGTGGTGATGGAGAAGGACATGGTGGGGTCCCCGGCTCAT
GACACCAACCACCGGGGCCCCCCCACCAGCTGGCTGGCCCCAGGCCGCGCCAAGACCTTCCGCCTGAAGC
TGCCCGCGCTGCTGGCGCTGACGGCCCGGGAGTCGTCGGTGCGGTCGGGCGGCGCGGGCGGCGCGGGCGC
CCCGGGGGCCGTGGTGGTGGACGTGGACCTGACGCCCGCGGCACCCAGCAGCGAGTCGCTGGCCCTGGAC
GAAGTGACAGCCATGGACAACCACGTGGCAGGGCTCGGGCCCGCGGAGGAGCGGCGTGCGCTGGTGGGTC
CCGGCTCTCCGCCCCGCAGCGCGCCCGGCCAGCTCC
