>Addgene plasmid #53058 | pSP64-hERG1a S631A | addgene partial sequence | sequence record 86184 | hERG1a-F1 5'-ccttcgacctgctcatcttc-3'
TGCGCGGCTGCTGCGGCTGGTGCGCGTGGCGCGGAAGCTGGATCGCTACTCAGAGTACGGCGCGGCCGTG
CTGTTCTTGCTCATGTGCACCTTTGCGCTCATCGCGCACTGGCTAGCCTGCATCTGGTACGCCATCGGCA
ACATGGAGCAGCCACACATGGACTCACGCATCGGCTGGCTGCACAACCTGGGCGACCAGATAGGCAAACC
CTACAACAGCAGCGGCCTGGGCGGCCCCTCCATCAAGGACAAGTATGTGACGGCGCTCTACTTCACCTTC
AGCAGCCTCACCAGTGTGGGCTTCGGCAACGTCGCTCCCAACACCAACTCAGAGAAGATCTTCTCCATCT
GCGTCATGCTCATTGGCTCCCTCATGTATGCTAGCATCTTCGGCAACGTGTCGGCCATCATCCAGCGGCT
GTACTCGGGCACAGCCCGCTACCACACACAGATGCTGCGGGTGCGGGAGTTCATCCGCTTCCACCAGATC
CCCAATCCCCTGCGCCAGCGCCTCGAGGAGTACTTCCAGCACGCCTGGTCCTACACCAACGGCATCGACA
TGAACGCGGTGCTGAAGGGCTTCCCTGAGTGCCTGCAGGCTGACATCTGCCTGCACCTGAACCGCTCACT
GCTGCAGCACTGCAAACCCTTCCGAGGGGCCACCAAGGGCTGCCTTCGGGCCCTGGCCATGAAGTTCAAG
ACCACACATGCACCGCCAGGGGACACACTGGTGCATGCTGGGGACCTGCTCACCGCCCTGTACTTCATCT
CCCGGGGCTCCATCGAGATCCTGCGGGGCGACGTCGTCGTGGCCATCCTGGGGAAGAATGACATCTTTGG
GGAGCCTCTGAACCTGTATGCAAGGCCTGGCAAGTCGAACGGGGATGTGCGGGCCCTCACCTACTGTGAC
CTACACAAGATCCATCGGG
