>Addgene plasmid #53058 | pSP64-hERG1a S631A | addgene partial sequence | sequence record 89493 | DSCP-F 5'-GAGCTCGCCCGGGGATC-3'
CCCACTAACTGCCCGGGTCCGAGCCGTGTCTGTGCAGGGGCTGGGAGGTGAGGGCCCCCAGCTGGCCCGG
TAGGGAGAGGCGTCGTGTGGGGCCTTCTTGGGGAAGCTCTGGGGCCCCCGGGGGCAGCTCCTCACACGCC
ATGAACTGGGAAACCTGAGAAAGCGAGTCCAAGGTGAGGGTGGGGAGGGGGCTGACGGGCAACAGCGGGG
ATGTGGAAGTGGGGCCAGGCCCCGGGGTGGTCACAGCACTGTAGGCGGGCGGGACCAGCGTCATCTGCCT
CTGTAGCAGCTGCAGGACAGTGGCCATGTCTGCACTCAGCCGGGTCTCCAGCCTGTTGAGCTGGCGCTGG
AGGGCATCCAGCCTGCTCTCCACGTCGCCCCGGGGCCGCCGACCCGGGCTGGAGAGGGGGATGTTGAGGA
GGCTGGGGGTGGGGGCGGGGCATCGAGGGAGCTCCTGGTACTGGCGGCCCCGACTGTCCCCCCAGAAGCT
GAAAATGTTGGACACTCCTGAGAAGGCGCCTGACAGGGGGTTGCAAGTGTCGCTGCTCTTCTCGCAGTCC
TCCATCAGGGGCTCCCCACCCGGCGGCTCTCCGGGGGGCCTGGGGCTGGAGAAGGGCACCAGGCGGAGGG
GGCTGGAGCTGCGGCCTGGGCCCTCATCCTCACTGCTCTCAGGGCTGGAGGGGCCACTGGACGGGCTCTC
CCCCCACGGCCCCCCCGGCCGGCCCCGGCTACTCGGCCCTGCCCCCGCCCGGCCCGGCCCCAAGGCCGAC
ACC
